Addgene plasmid #42101: pLuc-CDS-m215-1
Depositing lab: Kumiko Ui-Tei. Depositing organization: The University of Tokyo. Publication: E-cadherin is transcriptionally activated via suppression of ZEB1 transcriptional repressor by small RNA-mediated gene silencing. Mazda M, Nishi K, Naito Y, Ui-Tei K. PLoS One. 2011;6(12):e28688. doi: 10.1371/journal.pone.0028688. Epub 2011 Dec 21. PubMed 22205962.
Backbone
  Vector backbone: psiCHECK-1
  Backbone manufacturer: Promega
  Backbone size w/o insert (bp): 3565
  Total vector size (bp): 6940
  Modifications to backbone: The stop codon of Renilla luciferase was removed, and a SalI restriction site was added by PCR.
  Vector type: Mammalian Expression, Luciferase
Growth in bacteria
  Bacterial resistance: Ampicillin, 100 μg/mL
  Growth temperature: 37°C
  Growth strain: DH5alpha
  Copy number: High Copy
Gene/Insert
  Gene/Insert name: ZEB1
  Species: H. sapiens (human)
  Mutation: Silent mutations were introduced in the seed-complementary site of dsEcad215 antisense strand (215a-1).
  GenBank ID: NM_030751.4
  Entrez Gene: ZEB1 (a.k.a. AREB6, BZP, DELTAEF1, FECD6, NIL2A, PPCD3, TCF8, ZFHEP, ZFHX1A)
  Promoter: SV40
  Tag / fusion protein: Renilla luciferase (N terminal on backbone)
  Cloning method: Restriction Enzyme; 5′ cloning site SalI (not destroyed); 3′ cloning site NotI (not destroyed)
  Sequencing primers: 5′ CGCAACTACAACGCCTACCT
Terms and licenses: Academic/Nonprofit Terms; Industry Terms: Not Available to Industry
How to cite: pLuc-CDS-m215-1 was a gift from Kumiko Ui-Tei (Addgene plasmid # 42101 ; http://n2t.net/addgene:42101 ; RRID:Addgene_42101)
