[The description below was written by a language model from this plasmid's Addgene catalogue record and pLannotate feature annotations shown in this document.]
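Description:
pLuc-CDS-m215-1 is a 6,940 bp mammalian luciferase reporter plasmid built on the psiCHECK-1 backbone. It is propagated in E. coli at high copy from a ColE1/pUC-type origin and selected with ampicillin through the bla (β-lactamase) gene and its own promoter. No mammalian selection marker appears in the record or the feature table, which is consistent with transient transfection use.

The expression unit is driven by the SV40 enhancer/early promoter, followed by a chimeric β-globin/immunoglobulin intron that promotes efficient mRNA processing. A T7 promoter lies just upstream of the coding region. The humanized Renilla luciferase gene has had its stop codon removed and a SalI site added, and the human ZEB1 coding sequence was cloned between SalI and NotI, placing it downstream of the luciferase. The result is an N-terminal Renilla luciferase–ZEB1 fusion transcript, which ends at a synthetic poly(A) signal. Because the ZEB1 coding sequence is carried on the same mRNA as the luciferase, small-RNA-mediated silencing that acts on sites within the ZEB1 coding sequence is read out as a loss of Renilla activity.

This version carries silent mutations in one site (215a-1) that is complementary to the seed region of the antisense strand of dsEcad215, a small double-stranded RNA. The mutations disrupt that seed match without changing the encoded protein. The plasmid therefore appears to be a mutant control for testing whether this particular site mediates seed-dependent, off-target-type repression of ZEB1. That fits the associated study, in which suppression of the ZEB1 transcriptional repressor by small RNA accounts for E-cadherin activation.
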