Features (pLannotate 1.2.2; 9 found; start..end, strand, type, name):
     62..419     +  promoter       SV40 promoter: SV40 enhancer and early promoter
    489..621     +  intron         chimeric intron: chimera between introns from human β-globin and immunoglobulin heavy chain genes
    666..684     +  promoter       T7 promoter: promoter for bacteriophage T7 RNA polymerase
    694..1627    +  CDS            hRluc (fragment): Renilla luciferase human codon-optimized
   1678..5049    +  CDS            ZEB1: ZEB1_HUMAN - Also known as AREB6, TCF8. Experimental evidence at protein level: Swiss-Prot protein existence level 1. Acts as a transcriptional repressor. Inhibits interleukin-2 (IL-2) gene expression. Enhances or represses the promoter activity of the ATP1A1 gene depending on the quantity of cDNA and on the cell type. Represses E-cadherin promoter and induces an epithelial-mesenchymal transition (EMT) by recruiting SMARCA4/BRG1. Represses BCL6 transcription in the presence of the corepressor CTBP1. Positively regulates neuronal differentiation. Represses RCOR1 transcription activation during
   5068..5116    +  polyA_signal   poly(A) signal: synthetic polyadenylation signal
   5149..5253    +  promoter       AmpR promoter: bla
   5254..6114    +  CDS            AmpR: β-lactamase; bla; confers resistance to ampicillin, carbenicillin, and related antibiotics
   6285..6873    +  rep_origin     ori: high-copy-number ColE1/pMB1/pBR322/pUC origin of replication
>Addgene plasmid #42101 | pLuc-CDS-m215-1 | depositor full sequence | sequence record 56841 | pLuc-CDS-m215-1 sequence 6940 bps
AGATCTGCGCAGCACCATGGCCTGAAATAACCTCTGAAAGAGGAACTTGGTTAGGTACCTTCTGAGGCGG
AAAGAACCAGCTGTGGAATGTGTGTCAGTTAGGGTGTGGAAAGTCCCCAGGCTCCCCAGCAGGCAGAAGT
ATGCAAAGCATGCATCTCAATTAGTCAGCAACCAGGTGTGGAAAGTCCCCAGGCTCCCCAGCAGGCAGAA
GTATGCAAAGCATGCATCTCAATTAGTCAGCAACCATAGTCCCGCCCCTAACTCCGCCCATCCCGCCCCT
AACTCCGCCCAGTTCCGCCCATTCTCCGCCCCATGGCTGACTAATTTTTTTTATTTATGCAGAGGCCGAG
GCCGCCTCGGCCTCTGAGCTATTCCAGAAGTAGTGAGGAGGCTTTTTTGGAGGCCTAGGCTTTTGCAAAA
AGCTTGATTCTTCTGACACAACAGTCTCGAACTTAAGCTGCAGAAGTTGGTCGTGAGGCACTGGGCAGGT
AAGTATCAAGGTTACAAGACAGGTTTAAGGAGACCAATAGAAACTGGGCTTGTCGAGACAGAGAAGACTC
TTGCGTTTCTGATAGGCACCTATTGGTCTTACTGACATCCACTTTGCCTTTCTCTCCACAGGTGTCCACT
CCCAGTTCAATTACAGCTCTTAAGGCTAGAGTACTTAATACGACTCACTATAGGCTAGCCACCATGGCTT
CCAAGGTGTACGACCCCGAGCAACGCAAACGCATGATCACTGGGCCTCAGTGGTGGGCTCGCTGCAAGCA
AATGAACGTGCTGGACTCCTTCATCAACTACTATGATTCCGAGAAGCACGCCGAGAACGCCGTGATTTTT
CTGCATGGTAACGCTGCCTCCAGCTACCTGTGGAGGCACGTCGTGCCTCACATCGAGCCCGTGGCTAGAT
GCATCATCCCTGATCTGATCGGAATGGGTAAGTCCGGCAAGAGCGGGAATGGCTCATATCGCCTCCTGGA
TCACTACAAGTACCTCACCGCTTGGTTCGAGCTGCTGAACCTTCCAAAGAAAATCATCTTTGTGGGCCAC
GACTGGGGGGCTTGTCTGGCCTTTCACTACTCCTACGAGCACCAAGACAAGATCAAGGCCATCGTCCATG
CTGAGAGTGTCGTGGACGTGATCGAGTCCTGGGACGAGTGGCCTGACATCGAGGAGGATATCGCCCTGAT
CAAGAGCGAAGAGGGCGAGAAAATGGTGCTTGAGAATAACTTCTTCGTCGAGACCATGCTCCCAAGCAAG
ATCATGCGGAAACTGGAGCCTGAGGAGTTCGCTGCCTACCTGGAGCCATTCAAGGAGAAGGGCGAGGTTA
GACGGCCTACCCTCTCCTGGCCTCGCGAGATCCCTCTCGTTAAGGGAGGCAAGCCCGACGTCGTCCAGAT
TGTCCGCAACTACAACGCCTACCTTCGGGCCAGCGACGATCTGCCTAAGATGTTCATCGAGTCCGACCCT
GGGTTCTTTTCCAACGCTATTGTCGAGGGAGCTAAGAAGTTCCCTAACACCGAGTTCGTGAAGGTGAAGG
GCCTCCACTTCAGCCAGGAGGACGCTCCAGATGAAATGGGTAAGTACATCAAGAGCTTCGTGGAGCGCGT
GCTGAAGAACGAGCAGTCTAGGCGATCGCTCGAGCCCGGGAATTCGGTCGACATGAAGCAGCCGATCATG
GCGGATGGCCCCAGGTGTAAGCGCAGAAAGCAGGCGAACCCGCGGCGCAATAACGTTACAAATTATAATA
CTGTGGTAGAAACAAATTCAGATTCAGATGATGAAGACAAACTGCATATTGTGGAAGAAGAAAGTGTTAC
AGATGCAGCTGACTGTGAAGGTGTACCAGAGGATGACCTGCCAACAGACCAGACAGTGTTACCAGGGAGG
AGCAGTGAAAGAGAAGGGAATGCTAAGAACTGCTGGGAGGATGACAGAAAGGAAGGGCAAGAAATCCTGG
GGCCTGAAGCTCAGGCAGATGAAGCAGGATGTACAGTAAAAGATGATGAATGCGAGTCAGATGCAGAAAA
TGAGCAAAACCATGATCCTAATGTTGAAGAGTTTCTACAACAACAAGACACTGCTGTCATTTTTCCTGAG
GCACCTGAAGAGGACCAGAGGCAGGGCACACCAGAAGCCAGTGGTCATGATGAAAATGGAACACCAGATG
CATTTTCACAATTACTCACCTGTCCATATTGTGATAGAGGCTATAAACGCTTTACCTCTCTGAAAGAACA
CATTAAATATCGTCATGAAAAGAATGAAGATAACTTTAGTTGCTCCCTGTGCAGTTACACCTTTGCATAC
AGAACCCAACTTGAACGTCACATGACATCACATAAATCAGGAAGAGATCAAAGACATGTGACGCAGTCTG
GGTGTAATCGTAAATTCAAATGCACTGAGTGTGGAAAAGCTTTCAAATACAAACATCACCTAAAAGAGCA
CTTAAGAATTCACAGTGGAGAGAAGCCATATGAATGCCCAAACTGCAAGAAACGCTTTTCCCATTCTGGC
TCCTATAGCTCACACATAAGCAGTAAGAAATGTATCAGCTTGATACCTGTGAATGGGCGACCAAGAACAG
GACTCAAGACATCTCAGTGTTCTTCACCGTCTCTTTCAGCATCACCAGGCAGTCCCACACGACCACAGAT
ACGGCAAAAGATAGAGAATAAACCCCTTCAAGAACAACTTTCTGTTAACCAAATTAAAACTGAACCTGTG
GATTATGAATTCAAACCCATAGTGGTTGCTTCAGGAATCAACTGTTCAACCCCTTTACAAAATGGGGTTT
TCACTGGTGGTGGCCCATTACAGGCAACCAGTTCTCCTCAGGGCATGGTGCAAGCTGTTGTTCTGCCAAC
AGTTGGGTTGGTTTCACCAATTTCTATCAATTTAAGTGATATTCAGAATGTACTTAAAGTGGCGGTAGAT
GGTAATGTAATAAGGCAAGTGTTGGAGAATAATCAAGCCAATCTTGCATCCAAAGAACAAGAAACAATCA
ATGCTTCACCCATACAACAAGGTGGCCATTCTGTTATTTCAGCCATCAGTCTTCCTTTGGTTGATCAAGA
TGGAACAACCAAAATTATCATCAACTACAGTCTTGAGCAGCCTAGCCAACTTCAAGTTGTTCCTCAAAAT
TTAAAAAAAGAAAATCCAGTCGCTACAAACAGTTGTAAAAGTGAAAAGTTACCAGAAGATCTTACTGTTA
AGTCTGAGAAGGACAAAAGCTTTGAAGGGGGGGTGAATGATAGCACTTGTCTTCTGTGTGATGATTGTCC
AGGAGATATTAATGCACTTCCAGAATTAAAGCACTATGACCTAAAGCAGCCTACTCAGCCTCCTCCACTC
CCTGCAGCAGAAGCTGAGAAGCCTGAGTCCTCTGTTTCATCAGCTACTGGAGATGGCAATTTGTCTCCTA
GTCAGCCACCTTTAAAGAACCTCTTGTCTCTCCTAAAAGCATATTATGCTTTGAATGCACAACCAAGTGC
AGAAGAGCTCTCAAAAATTGCTGATTCAGTAAACCTACCACTGGATGTAGTAAAAAAGTGGTTTGAAAAG
ATGCAAGCTGGACAGATTTCAGTGCAGTCTTCTGAACCATCTTCTCCTGAACCAGGCAAAGTAAATATCC
CTGCCAAGAACAATGATCAGCCTCAATCTGCAAATGCAAATGAACCCCAGGACAGCACAGTAAATCTACA
AAGTCCTTTGAAGATGACTAACTCCCCAGTTTTACCAGTGGGATCAACCACCAATGGTTCCAGAAGTAGT
ACACCATCCCCATCACCTCTAAACCTTTCCTCATCCAGAAATACACAGGGTTACTTGTACACAGCTGAGG
GTGCACAAGAAGAGCCACAAGTAGAACCTCTTGATCTTTCACTACCAAAGCAACAGGGAGAATTATTAGA
AAGGTCAACTATCACTAGTGTTTACCAGAACAGTGTTTATTCTGTCCAGGAAGAACCCTTGAACTTGTCT
TGCGCAAAAAAGGAGCCACAAAAGGACAGTTGTGTTACAGACTCAGAACCAGTTGTAAATGTAATCCCAC
CAAGTGCCAACCCCATAAATATCGCTATACCTACAGTCACTGCCCAGTTACCCACAATCGTGGCCATTGC
TGACCAGAACAGTGTTCCATGCTTAAGAGCGCTAGCTGCCAATAAGCAAACGATTCTGATTCCCCAGGTG
GCATACACCTACTCAACTACGGTCAGCCCTGCAGTCCAAGAACCACCCTTGAAAGTGATCCAGCCAAATG
GAAATCAGGATGAAAGACAAGATACTAGCTCAGAAGGAGTATCAAATGTAGAGGATCAGAATGACTCTGA
TTCTACACCGCCCAAAAAGAAAATGCGGAAGACAGAAAATGGAATGTATGCTTGTGATTTGTGTGACAAG
ATATTCCAAAAGAGTAGTTCATTATTGAGACATAAATATGAACACACAGGTAAAAGACCTCATGAGTGTG
GAATCTGTAAAAAGGCATTTAAACACAAACATCATTTGATTGAACACATGCGATTACATTCTGGAGAAAA
GCCCTATCAATGTGACAAATGTGGAAAGCGCTTCTCACACTCTGGGTCTTATTCTCAACACATGAATCAT
CGCTACTCCTACTGTAAGAGAGAAGCGGAAGAACGTGACAGCACAGAGCAGGAAGAGGCAGGGCCTGAAA
TCCTCTCGAATGAGCACGTGGGTGCCAGGGCGTCTCCCTCACAGGGCGACTCGGACGAGAGAGAGAGTTT
GACAAGGGAAGAGGATGAAGACAGTGAAAAAGAGGAAGAGGAGGAGGATAAAGAGATGGAAGAATTGCAG
GAAGAAAAAGAATGTGAAAAACCACAAGGGGATGAGGAAGAGGAGGAGGAGGAGGAAGAAGTGGAAGAAG
AAGAGGTAGAAGAGGCAGAGAATGAGGGAGAAGAAGCAAAAACTGAAGGTCTGATGAAGGATGACAGGGC
TGAAAGTCAAGCAAGCAGCTTAGGACAAAAAGTAGGCGAGAGTAGTGAGCAAGTGTCTGAAGAAAAGACA
AATGAAGCCTAAGCGGCCGCTGGCCGCAATAAAATATCTTTATTTTCATTACATCTGTGTGTTGGTTTTT
TGTGTGAGGATCCAGGTGGCACTTTTCGGGGAAATGTGCGCGGAACCCCTATTTGTTTATTTTTCTAAAT
ACATTCAAATATGTATCCGCTCATGAGACAATAACCCTGATAAATGCTTCAATAATATTGAAAAAGGAAG
AGTATGAGTATTCAACATTTCCGTGTCGCCCTTATTCCCTTTTTTGCGGCATTTTGCCTTCCTGTTTTTG
CTCACCCAGAAACGCTGGTGAAAGTAAAAGATGCTGAAGATCAGTTGGGTGCACGAGTGGGTTACATCGA
ACTGGATCTCAACAGCGGTAAGATCCTTGAGAGTTTTCGCCCCGAAGAACGTTTTCCAATGATGAGCACT
TTTAAAGTTCTGCTATGTGGCGCGGTATTATCCCGTATTGACGCCGGGCAAGAGCAACTCGGTCGCCGCA
TACACTATTCTCAGAATGACTTGGTTGAGTACTCACCAGTCACAGAAAAGCATCTTACGGATGGCATGAC
AGTAAGAGAATTATGCAGTGCTGCCATAACCATGAGTGATAACACTGCGGCCAACTTACTTCTGACAACG
ATCGGAGGACCGAAGGAGCTAACCGCTTTTTTGCACAACATGGGGGATCATGTAACTCGCCTTGATCGTT
GGGAACCGGAGCTGAATGAAGCCATACCAAACGACGAGCGTGACACCACGATGCCTGTAGCAATGGCAAC
AACGTTGCGCAAACTATTAACTGGCGAACTACTTACTCTAGCTTCCCGGCAACAATTAATAGACTGGATG
GAGGCGGATAAAGTTGCAGGACCACTTCTGCGCTCGGCCCTTCCGGCTGGCTGGTTTATTGCTGATAAAT
CTGGAGCCGGTGAGCGTGGGTCTCGCGGTATCATTGCAGCACTGGGGCCAGATGGTAAGCCCTCCCGTAT
CGTAGTTATCTACACGACGGGGAGTCAGGCAACTATGGATGAACGAAATAGACAGATCGCTGAGATAGGT
GCCTCACTGATTAAGCATTGGTAACTGTCAGACCAAGTTTACTCATATATACTTTAGATTGATTTAAAAC
TTCATTTTTAATTTAAAAGGATCTAGGTGAAGATCCTTTTTGATAATCTCATGACCAAAATCCCTTAACG
TGAGTTTTCGTTCCACTGAGCGTCAGACCCCGTAGAAAAGATCAAAGGATCTTCTTGAGATCCTTTTTTT
CTGCGCGTAATCTGCTGCTTGCAAACAAAAAAACCACCGCTACCAGCGGTGGTTTGTTTGCCGGATCAAG
AGCTACCAACTCTTTTTCCGAAGGTAACTGGCTTCAGCAGAGCGCAGATACCAAATACTGTTCTTCTAGT
GTAGCCGTAGTTAGGCCACCACTTCAAGAACTCTGTAGCACCGCCTACATACCTCGCTCTGCTAATCCTG
TTACCAGTGGCTGCTGCCAGTGGCGATAAGTCGTGTCTTACCGGGTTGGACTCAAGACGATAGTTACCGG
ATAAGGCGCAGCGGTCGGGCTGAACGGGGGGTTCGTGCACACAGCCCAGCTTGGAGCGAACGACCTACAC
CGAACTGAGATACCTACAGCGTGAGCTATGAGAAAGCGCCACGCTTCCCGAAGGGAGAAAGGCGGACAGG
TATCCGGTAAGCGGCAGGGTCGGAACAGGAGAGCGCACGAGGGAGCTTCCAGGGGGAAACGCCTGGTATC
TTTATAGTCCTGTCGGGTTTCGCCACCTCTGACTTGAGCGTCGATTTTTGTGATGCTCGTCAGGGGGGCG
GAGCCTATGGAAAAACGCCAGCAACGCGGCCTTTTTACGGTTCCTGGCCTTTTGCTGGCCTTTTGCTCAC
ATGGCTCGAC
