>Addgene plasmid #42101 | pLuc-CDS-m215-1 | addgene partial sequence | sequence record 59569 | RenLuc3F 5'-GTACATCAAGAGCTTCGTGG-3'
TCTAGGCGATCGCTCGAGCCCGGGAATTCGGTCGACATGAAGCAGCCGATCATGGCGGATGGCCCCAGGT
GTAAGCGCAGAAAGCAGGCGAACCCGCGGCGCAATAACGTTACAAATTATAATACTGTGGTAGAAACAAA
TTCAGATTCAGATGATGAAGACAAACTGCATATTGTGGAAGAAGAAAGTGTTACAGATGCAGCTGACTGT
GAAGGTGTACCAGAGGATGACCTGCCAACAGACCAGACAGTGTTACCAGGGAGGAGCAGTGAAAGAGAAG
GGAATGCTAAGAACTGCTGGGAGGATGACAGAAAGGAAGGGCAAGAAATCCTGGGGCCTGAAGCTCAGGC
AGATGAAGCAGGATGTACAGTAAAAGATGATGAATGCGAGTCAGATGCAGAAAATGAGCAAAACCATGAT
CCTAATGTTGAAGAGTTTCTACAACAACAAGACACTGCTGTCATTTTTCCTGAGGCACCTGAAGAGGACC
AGAGGCAGGGCACACCAGAAGCCAGTGGTCATGATGAAAATGGAACACCAGATGCATTTTCACAATTACT
CACCTGTCCATATTGTGATAGAGGCTATAAACGCTTTACCTCTCTGAAAGAACACATTAAATATCGTCAT
GAAAAGAATGAAGATAACTTTAGTTGCTCCCTGTGCAGTTACACCTTTGCATACAGAACCCAACTTGAAC
GTCACATGACATCACATAAATCAGGAAGAGATCAAAGACATGTGACGCAGTCTGGGTGTAATCGTAAATT
CAAATGCACTGAGTGTGGAAAAGCTTTCAAATACAAACATCACCTAAAAGAGCACTTAAGAATTCACAGT
GGAGAGAAGCCATATGAATGCCCAAACTGCAAGAAACGCTTTTCCCATTCTGGCTCCTATAGCTC
