>Addgene plasmid #42101 | pLuc-CDS-m215-1 | addgene partial sequence | sequence record 60086 | hZEB1-F1 5'-agacatgtgacgcagtctgg-3'
TGAGTGTGGAAAAGCTTTCAAATACAAACATCACCTAAAAGAGCACTTAAGAATTCACAGTGGAGAGAAG
CCATATGAATGCCCAAACTGCAAGAAACGCTTTTCCCATTCTGGCTCCTATAGCTCACACATAAGCAGTA
AGAAATGTATCAGCTTGATACCTGTGAATGGGCGACCAAGAACAGGACTCAAGACATCTCAGTGTTCTTC
ACCGTCTCTTTCAGCATCACCAGGCAGTCCCACACGACCACAGATACGGCAAAAGATAGAGAATAAACCC
CTTCAAGAACAACTTTCTGTTAACCAAATTAAAACTGAACCTGTGGATTATGAATTCAAACCCATAGTGG
TTGCTTCAGGAATCAACTGTTCAACCCCTTTACAAAATGGGGTTTTCACTGGTGGTGGCCCATTACAGGC
AACCAGTTCTCCTCAGGGCATGGTGCAAGCTGTTGTTCTGCCAACAGTTGGGTTGGTTTCACCAATTTCT
ATCAATTTAAGTGATATTCAGAATGTACTTAAAGTGGCGGTAGATGGTAATGTAATAAGGCAAGTGTTGG
AGAATAATCAAGCCAATCTTGCATCCAAAGAACAAGAAACAATCAATGCTTCACCCATACAACAAGGTGG
CCATTCTGTTATTTCAGCCATCAGTCTTCCTTTGGTTGATCAAGATGGAACAACCAAAATTATCATCAAC
TACAGTCTTGAGCAGCCTAGCCAACTTCAAGTTGTTCCTCAAAATTTAAAAAAAGAAAATCCAGTCGCTA
CAAACAGTTGTAAAAGTGAAAAGTTACCAGAAGATCTTACTGTTAAGTCTGAGAAGGACAAAAGCTTTGA
AGGGGGGGTGAATGATAGCACTTGTCTTCTGTGTGATGATTGTCCAGGAGATATTA
