>Addgene plasmid #42101 | pLuc-CDS-m215-1 | addgene partial sequence | sequence record 60087 | hZEB1-R1 5'-agcgctcttaagcatggaac-3'
TGTGGGTAACTGGGCAGTGACTGTAGGTATAGCGATATTTATGGGGTTGGCACTTGGTGGGATTACATTT
ACAACTGGTTCTGAGTCTGTAACACAACTGTCCTTTTGTGGCTCCTTTTTTGCGCAAGACAAGTTCAAGG
GTTCTTCCTGGACAGAATAAACACTGTTCTGGTAAACACTAGTGATAGTTGACCTTTCTAATAATTCTCC
CTGTTGCTTTGGTAGTGAAAGATCAAGAGGTTCTACTTGTGGCTCTTCTTGTGCACCCTCAGCTGTGTAC
AAGTAACCCTGTGTATTTCTGGATGAGGAAAGGTTTAGAGGTGATGGGGATGGTGTACTACTTCTGGAAC
CATTGGTGGTTGATCCCACTGGTAAAACTGGGGAGTTAGTCATCTTCAAAGGACTTTGTAGATTTACTGT
GCTGTCCTGGGGTTCATTTGCATTTGCAGATTGAGGCTGATCATTGTTCTTGGCAGGGATATTTACTTTG
CCTGGTTCAGGAGAAGATGGTTCAGAAGACTGCACTGAAATCTGTCCAGCTTGCATCTTTTCAAACCACT
TTTTTACTACATCCAGTGGTAGGTTTACTGAATCAGCAATTTTTGAGAGCTCTTCTGCACTTGGTTGTGC
ATTCAAAGCATAATATGCTTTTAGGAGAGACAAGAGGTTCTTTAAAGGTGGCTGACTAGGAGACAAATTG
CCATCTCCAGTAGCTGATGAAACAGAGGACTCAGGCTTCTCAGCTTCTGCTGCAGGGAGTGGAGGAGGCT
GAGTAGGCTGCTTTAGGTCATAGTGCTTTAATTCTGGA
